>Addgene plasmid #87319 | PumA | addgene full sequence | sequence record 181378 | Addgene NGS Result
AAAAGATCAAAGGATCTTCTTGAGATCCTTTTTTTCTGCGCGTAATCTGCTGCTTGCAAACAAAAAAACC
ACCGCTACCAGCGGTGGTTTGTTTGCCGGATCAAGAGCTACCAACTCTTTTTCCGAAGGTAACTGGCTTC
AGCAGAGCGCAGATACCAAATACTGTTCTTCTAGTGTAGCCGTAGTTAGGCCACCACTTCAAGAACTCTG
TAGCACCGCCTACATACCTCGCTCTGCTAATCCTGTTACCAGTGGCTGCTGCCAGTGGCGATAAGTCGTG
TCTTACCGGGTTGGACTCAAGACGATAGTTACCGGATAAGGCGCAGCGGTCGGGCTGAACGGGGGGTTCG
TGCACACAGCCCAGCTTGGAGCGAACGACCTACACCGAACTGAGATACCTACAGCGTGAGCTATGAGAAA
GCGCCACGCTTCCCGAAGGGAGAAAGGCGGACAGGTATCCGGTAAGCGGCAGGGTCGGAACAGGAGAGCG
CACGAGGGAGCTTCCAGGGGGAAACGCCTGGTATCTTTATAGTCCTGTCGGGTTTCGCCACCTCTGACTT
GAGCGTCGATTTTTGTGATGCTCGTCAGGGGGGCGGAGCCTATGGAAAAACGCCAGCAACGCGGCCTTTT
TACGGTTCCTGGCCTTTTGCTGGCCTTTTGCTCACATGGCTCGACACGTCTCCGGATACGGGGACAGCCC
CCCCCCAAAGCCCCCAGGGATGTAATTACGTCCCTCCCCCGCTAGGGGGCAGCAGCGAGCCGCCCGGGGC
TCCGCTCCGGTCCGGCGCTCCCCCCGCATCCCCGAGCCGGCAGCGTGCGGGGACAGCCCGGGCACGGGGA
AGGTGGCACGGGATCGCTTTCCTCTGAACGCTTCTCGCTGCTCTTTGAGCCTGCAGACACCTGGGGGGAT
ACGGGGAAAAAGCTTTAGGCTTGTGTCTGAGCCTGCATGTTTGATGGTGTCTGGATGCAAGCAGAAGGGG
TGGAAGAGCTTGCCTGGAGAGATACAGCTGGGTCAGTAGGACTGGGACAGGCAGCTGGAGAATTGCCATG
TAGATGTTCATACAATCGTCAAATCATGAAGGCTGGAAAAGCCCTCCAAGATCCCCAAGACCAACCCCAA
CCCACCCACCGTGCCCACTGGCCATGTCCCTCAGTGCCACATCCCCACAGTTCTTCATCACCTCCAGGGA
CGGTGACCCCCCCACCTCCGTGGGCAGCTGTGCCACTGCAGCACCGCTCTTTGGAGAAGGTAAATCTTGC
TAAATCCAGCCCGACCCTCCCCTGGCACAACGTAAGGCCATTATCTCTCATCCAACTCCAGGACGGAGTC
AGTGAGGATCTGGCCTCCGCGCCGGGTTTTGGCGCCTCCCGCGGGCGCCCCCCTCCTCACGGCGAGCGCT
GCCACGTCAGACGAAGGGCGCAGCGAGCGTCCTGATCCTTCCGCCCGGACGCTCAGGACAGCGGCCCGCT
GCTCATAAGACTCGGCCTTAGAACCCCAGTATCAGCAGAAGGACATTTTAGGACGGGACTTGGGTGACTC
TAGGGCACTGGTTTTCTTTCCAGAGAGCGGAACAGGCGAGGAAAAGTAGTCCCTTCTCGGCGATTCTGCG
GAGGGATCTCCGTGGGGCGGTGAACGCCGATGATTATATAAGGACGCGCCGGGTGTGGCACAGCTAGTTC
CGTCGCAGCCGGGATTTGGGTCGCGGTTCTTGTTTGTGGATCGCTGTGATCGTCACTTGGTGAGTAGCGG
GCTGCTGGGCTGGCCGGGGCTTTCGTGGCCGCCGGGCCGCTCGGTGGGACGGAAGCGTGTGGAGAGTCCG
CCAAGGGCTGTAGTCTGGGTCCGCGAGCAAGGTTGCCCTGAACTGGGGGTTGGGGGGAGCGCAGCAAAAT
GGCGGCTGTTCCCGAGTCTTGAATGGAAGACGCTTGTGAGGCGGGCTGTGAGGTCGTTGAAACAAGGTGG
GGGGCATGGTGGGCGGCAAGAACCCAAGGTCTTGAGGCCTTCGCTAATGCGGGAAAGCTCTTATTCGGGT
GAGATGGGCTGGGGCACCATCTGGGGACCCTGACGTGAAGTTTGTCACTGACTGGAGAACTCGGTTTGTC
GTCTGTTGCGGGGGCGGCAGTTATGGCGGTGCCGTTGGGCAGTGCACCCGTACCTTTGGGAGCGCGCGCC
CTCGTCGTGTCGTGACGTCACCCGTTCTGTTGGCTTATAATGCAGGGTGGGGCCACCTGCCGGTAGGTGT
GCGGTAGGCTTTTCTCCGTCGCAGGACGCAGGGTTCGGGCCTAGGGTAGGCTCTCCTGAATCGACAGGCG
CCGGACCTCTGGTGAGGGGAGGGATAAGTGAGGCGTCAGTTTCTTTGGTCGGTTTTATGTACCTATCTTC
TTAAGTAGCTGAAGCTCCGGTTTTGAACTATGCGCTCGGGGTTGGCGAGTGTGTTTTGTGAAGTTTTTTA
GGCACCTTTTGAAATGTAATCATTTGGGTCAATATGTAATTTTCAGTGTTAGACTAGTAAATTGTCCGCT
AAATTCTGGCCGTTTTTGGCTTTTTTGTTAGATGTGTCCACTCCCAGTTCAATTACAGCTCTTAAGGCTA
GAGTACTTAATACGACTCACTATAGGCTAGCCTCGAGAAGGAGGTGCCACCATGCGAGGCATGGGCCGCA
GCCGCCTTTTGGAAGATTTTCGAAACAACCGGTACCCCAATTTACAACTGCGGGAGATTGCCGGACATAT
AATGGAATTTTCCCAAGACCAGCATGGGTCCAGATTCATTCAGCTGAAACTGGAGCGTGCCACACCAGCT
GAGCGCCAGCTTGTCTTCAATGAAATCCTCCAGGCTGCCTACCAACTCATGGTGGATGTGTTTGGTTGTT
ACGTCATTCAGAAGTTCTTTGAATTTGGCAGTCTTGAACAGAAGCTGGCTTTGGCAGAACGGATTCGAGG
TCACGTCCTGTCATTGGCACTACAGATGTATGGCTGCCGTGTTATCCAGAAAGCTCTTGAGTTTATTCCT
TCAGACCAGCAGAATGAGATGGTTCGGGAACTAGATGGCCATGTCTTGAAGTGTGTGAAAGATCAGAATG
GCTGTTACGTGGTTCAGAAATGCATTGAATGTGTACAGCCCCAGTCTTTGCAATTTATCATCGATGCGTT
TAAGGGACAGGTATTTGCCTTATCCACACATCCTTATGGCTGCCGAGTGATTCAGAGAATCCTGGAGCAC
TGTCTCCCTGACCAGACACTCCCTATTTTAGAGGAGCTTCACCAGCACACAGAGCAGCTTGTACAGGATC
AATATGGATGTTATGTAATCCAACATGTACTGGAGCACGGTCGTCCTGAGGATAAAAGCAAAATTGTAGC
AGAAATCCGAGGCAATGTACTTGTATTGAGTCAGCACAAATTTGCATGCAATGTTGTGCAGAAGTGTGTT
ACTCACGCCTCACGTACGGAGCGCGCTGTGCTCATCGATGAGGTGTGCACCATGAACGACGGTCCCCACA
GTGCCTTATACACCATGATGAAGGACCAGTATGCCTGCTACGTGGTCCAGAAGATGATTGACGTGGCGGA
GCCAGGCCAGCGGAAGATCGTCATGCATAAGATCCGACCCCACATCGCAACTCTTCGTAAGTACACCTAT
GGCAAGCACATTCTGGCCAAGCTGGAGAAGTACTACATGAAGAACGGTGTTGACTTAGGCGGACGCTAAC
ACGCGTGGTACCTCTAGAGTCGACCCGGGCGGCCGCTTCGAGCAGACATGATAAGATACATTGATGAGTT
TGGACAAACCACAACTAGAATGCAGTGAAAAAAATGCTTTATTTGTGAAATTTGTGATGCTATTGCTTTA
TTTGTAACCATTATAAGCTGCAATAAACAAGTTAACAACAACAATTGCATTCATTTTATGTTTCAGGTTC
AGGGGGAGATGTGGGAGGTTTTTTAAAGCAAGTAAAACCTCTACAAATGTGGTAAAATCGATCGGAGGAG
ACGGAGTGTGGATCCGGGCTGGCGTAATAGCGAAGAGGCCCGCACCGATCGCCCTTCCCAACAGTTGCGC
AGCCTGAATGGCGAATGG
[124 nt withheld, positions 4079-4202]
C
[91 nt withheld, positions 4204-4294]
A
[49 nt withheld, positions 4296-4344]
CCTTTGACGTTGGAGTCCACGTTCTTT
[37 nt withheld, positions 4372-4408]
ACCCTATCTCGGTCTATTCTTTTGATTTATAAGGGATTTTGCCGATTTCGGCCTATTGGTTAAAAAATGA
GCTGATTTAACAAAAATTTAACGCGAATTTTAACAAAATATTAACGCTTACAATTTCCTGATGCGGTATT
TTCTCCTTACGCATCTGTGCGGTATTTCACACCGCATATGGTGCACTCTCAGTACAATCTGCTCTGATGC
CGCATAGTTAAGCCAGCCCCGACACCCGCCAACACCCGCTGACGCGCCCTGACGGGCTTGTCTGCTCCCG
GCATCCGCTTACAGACAAGCTGTGACCGTCTCCGGGAGCTGCATGTGTCAGAGGTTTTCACCGTCATCAC
CGAAACGCGCGAGACGAAAGGGCCTCGTGATACGCCTATTTTTATAGGTTAATGTCATGATAATAATGGT
TTCTTAGACGTCAGGTGGCACTTTTCGGGGAAATGTGCGCGGAACCCCTATTTGTTTATTTTTCTAAATA
CATTCAAATATGTATCCGCTCATGAGACAATAACCCTGATAAATGCTTCAATAATATTGAAAAAGGAAGA
GTATGAGTATTCAACATTTCCGTGTCGCCCTTATTCCCTTTTTTGCGGCATTTTGCCTTCCTGTTTTTGC
TCACCCAGAAACGCTGGTGAAAGTAAAAGATGCTGAAGATCAGTTGGGTGCACGAGTGGGTTACATCGAA
CTGGATCTCAACAGCGGTAAGATCCTTGAGAGTTTTCGCCCCGAAGAACGTTTTCCAATGATGAGCACTT
TTAAAGTTCTGCTATGTGGCGCGGTATTATCCCGTATTGACGCCGGGCAAGAGCAACTCGGTCGCCGCAT
ACACTATTCTCAGAATGACTTGGTTGAGTACTCACCAGTCACAGAAAAGCATCTTACGGATGGCATGACA
GTAAGAGAATTATGCAGTGCTGCCATAACCATGAGTGATAACACTGCGGCCAACTTACTTCTGACAACGA
TCGGAGGACCGAAGGAGCTAACCGCTTTTTTGCACAACATGGGGGATCATGTAACTCGCCTTGATCGTTG
GGAACCGGAGCTGAATGAAGCCATACCAAACGACGAGCGTGACACCACGATGCCTGTAGCAATGGCAACA
ACGTTGCGCAAACTATTAACTGGCGAACTACTTACTCTAGCTTCCCGGCAACAATTAATAGACTGGATGG
AGGCGGATAAAGTTGCAGGACCACTTCTGCGCTCGGCCCTTCCGGCTGGCTGGTTTATTGCTGATAAATC
TGGAGCCGGTGAGCGTGGGTCGCGCGGTATCATTGCAGCACTGGGGCCAGATGGTAAGCCCTCCCGTATC
GTAGTTATCTACACGACGGGGAGTCAGGCAACTATGGATGAACGAAATAGACAGATCGCTGAGATAGGTG
CCTCACTGATTAAGCATTGGTAACTGTCAGACCAAGTTTACTCATATATACTTTAGATTGATTTAAAACT
TCATTTTTAATTTAAAAGGATCTAGGTGAAGATCCTTTTTGATAATCTCATGACCAAAATCCCTTAACGT
GAGTTTTCGTTCCACTGAGCGTCAGACCCCGTAG
Features (pLannotate 1.2.2; 12 found; start..end, strand, type, name):
     20..608     +  rep_origin     ori: high-copy-number ColE1/pMB1/pBR322/pUC origin of replication
   1342..2552    +  promoter       UbC promoter: human ubiquitin C promoter
   2598..2616    +  promoter       T7 promoter: promoter for bacteriophage T7 RNA polymerase
   2654..3700    +  CDS            PUM1 (fragment): PUM1_HUMAN - Also known as KIAA0099 From Homo sapiens (Human).
   3762..3883    -  polyA_signal   SV40 poly(A) signal: SV40 polyadenylation signal
   3906..3974    -  CDS            large T antigen (fragment): large T antigen from SV40 (simian virus 40)
   4008..4075    +  CDS            lacZα (fragment): LacZα fragment of β-galactosidase; lacZ fragment
   4079..4507    +  rep_origin     f1 ori (sequence partly withheld): f1 bacteriophage origin of replication; arrow indicates direction of (+) strand synthesis
   4535..4634    -  misc_feature   bom (fragment): basis of mobility region from pBR322
   4736..4771    -  CDS            rop (fragment): Rop protein, which maintains plasmids at low copy number; rop
   4866..4970    +  promoter       AmpR promoter: bla
   4971..5831    +  CDS            AmpR: β-lactamase; bla; confers resistance to ampicillin, carbenicillin, and related antibiotics
