[The description below was written by a language model from this plasmid's Addgene catalogue record and pLannotate feature annotations shown in this document.]
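Description:
PumA is a mammalian expression plasmid built on a modified Promega pCI backbone, in which BsaI sites were removed by mutation and the original promoter was replaced with the human ubiquitin C (UBC) promoter. It is about 6 kb in size and is propagated in E. coli through a high-copy ColE1/pUC-type origin, with β-lactamase (AmpR) under its own promoter providing ampicillin selection. An f1 phage origin is also present. The short annotated fragments of lacZα, bom, rop and SV40 large T antigen appear to be backbone remnants rather than functional elements.

The payload is a roughly 1.06 kb coding sequence derived from human PUM1, corresponding to the Pumilio homology domain (PumHD), an RNA-binding domain made of eight repeat units that each contact one RNA base. In this variant, all eight units have been mutated to recognise adenine. According to the record, unit 6 of this protein serves as the adenine-specific "Pumby" module, the single repeat unit used to assemble programmable RNA-binding proteins. The UbC promoter drives constitutive expression in mammalian cells. A T7 promoter lies between it and the coding sequence, which could support in vitro transcription and matches the 5′ sequencing primer site. An SV40 polyadenylation signal is annotated downstream of the insert, on the opposite strand in the feature table. No epitope tags, reporters or mammalian selection markers are annotated.

The insert was assembled by Gibson cloning. The construct is categorised as a synthetic biology tool, serving as a reference all-adenine-binding PumHD for designing and testing sequence-specific RNA-binding proteins.
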