Addgene plasmid #87319: PumA
Purpose: PumHD w/each unit mutated to bind A (as in Fig. 1C; unit 6 is the Pumby for A)
Depositing lab: Edward Boyden. Publication: Programmable RNA-binding protein composed of repeats of a single modular unit. Adamala KP, Martin-Alarcon DA, Boyden ES. Proc Natl Acad Sci U S A. 2016 May 10;113(19):E2579-88. doi: 10.1073/pnas.1519368113. Epub 2016 Apr 26. PubMed 27118836.
Backbone
  Vector backbone: pCI
  Backbone manufacturer: Promega
  Modifications to backbone: mutated to remove BsaI, original promoter replaced with UBC promoter
  Vector type: Mammalian Expression, Synthetic Biology
Growth in bacteria
  Bacterial resistance: Ampicillin, 100 μg/mL
  Growth temperature: 30°C
  Growth strain: NEB Stable
  Copy number: High Copy
Gene/Insert
  Gene/Insert name: Pumilio protein mutant (alt name: PumA)
  Species: H. sapiens (human)
  Insert size (bp): 1062
  Mutation: all 8 units mutated to bind A
  Entrez Gene: PUM1 (a.k.a. HSPUM, NEDMSF, PUMH, PUMH1, PUML1, SCA47)
  Promoter: UBC
  Cloning method: Gibson Cloning
  Sequencing primers: 5′ TAATACGACTCACTATAGG; 3′ GCGTCCGCCTAAGTCA
Terms and licenses: Academic/Nonprofit Terms; Industry Terms: Not Available to Industry
How to cite: PumA was a gift from Edward Boyden (Addgene plasmid # 87319 ; http://n2t.net/addgene:87319 ; RRID:Addgene_87319)
