>Addgene plasmid #87319 | PumA | depositor partial sequence | sequence record 170337 | PumA
TAATACGACTCACTATAGGCTAGCCTCGAGAAGGAGGTGCCACCATGCGAGGCATGGGCCGCAGCCGCCT
TTTGGAAGATTTTCGAAACAACCGGTACCCCAATTTACAACTGCGGGAGATTGCCGGACATATAATGGAA
TTTTCCCAAGACCAGCATGGGTCCAGATTCATTCAGCTGAAACTGGAGCGTGCCACACCAGCTGAGCGCC
AGCTTGTCTTCAATGAAATCCTCCAGGCTGCCTACCAACTCATGGTGGATGTGTTTGGTTGTTACGTCAT
TCAGAAGTTCTTTGAATTTGGCAGTCTTGAACAGAAGCTGGCTTTGGCAGAACGGATTCGAGGTCACGTC
CTGTCATTGGCACTACAGATGTATGGCTGCCGTGTTATCCAGAAAGCTCTTGAGTTTATTCCTTCAGACC
AGCAGAATGAGATGGTTCGGGAACTAGATGGCCATGTCTTGAAGTGTGTGAAAGATCAGAATGGCTGTTA
CGTGGTTCAGAAATGCATTGAATGTGTACAGCCCCAGTCTTTGCAATTTATCATCGATGCGTTTAAGGGA
CAGGTATTTGCCTTATCCACACATCCTTATGGCTGCCGAGTGATTCAGAGAATCCTGGAGCACTGTCTCC
CTGACCAGACACTCCCTATTTTAGAGGAGCTTCACCAGCACACAGAGCAGCTTGTACAGGATCAATATGG
ATGTTATGTAATCCAACATGTACTGGAGCACGGTCGTCCTGAGGATAAAAGCAAAATTGTAGCAGAAATC
CGAGGCAATGTACTTGTATTGAGTCAGCACAAATTTGCATGCAATGTTGTGCAGAAGTGTGTTACTCACG
CCTCACGTACGGAGCGCGCTGTGCTCATCGATGAGGTGTGCACCATGAACGACGGTCCCCACAGTGCCTT
ATACACCATGATGAAGGACCAGTATGCCTGCTACGTGGTCCAGAAGATGATTGACGTGGCGGAGCCAGGC
CAGCGGAAGATCGTCATGCATAAGATCCGACCCCACATCGCAACTCTTCGTAAGTACACCTATGGCAAGC
ACATTCTGGCCAAGCTGGAGAAGTACTACATGAAGAACGGTGTTGACTTAGGCGGACGCTAACACGCGTG
GTACCTCTAGAGTCGACCCGGG
